Addgene plasmid #131000: pAAV-CaMKIIa-mScarlet
Purpose: AAV vector to drive the expression of mScarlet under the control of CamKIIa promoter
Depositing lab: Karl Deisseroth. Publication: Cortical layer-specific critical dynamics triggering perception. Marshel JH, Kim YS, Machado TA, Quirin S, Benson B, Kadmon J, Raja C, Chibukhchyan A, Ramakrishnan C, Inoue M, Shane JC, McKnight DJ, Yoshizawa S, Kato HE, Ganguli S, Deisseroth K. Science. 2019 Aug 9;365(6453). pii: science.aaw5202. doi: 10.1126/science.aaw5202. Epub 2019 Jul 18. PubMed 31320556.
Backbone
  Vector backbone: pAAV-MCS
  Backbone manufacturer: Stratagene
  Vector type: AAV
Growth in bacteria
  Bacterial resistance: Ampicillin, 100 μg/mL
  Growth temperature: 37°C
  Growth strain: NEB Stable
  Copy number: High Copy
Gene/Insert
  Gene/Insert name: mScarlet
  Species: Synthetic
  Promoter: CaMKIIa
  Cloning method: Restriction Enzyme; 5′ cloning site BamHI (not destroyed); 3′ cloning site EcoRI (not destroyed)
  Sequencing primers: 5′ CTGGATGCTGACGAAGGCTCG; 3′ GAATACCAGTCAATCTTTCAC
Terms and licenses: Academic/Nonprofit Terms; Industry Terms: Not Available to Industry
How to cite: pAAV-CaMKIIa-mScarlet was a gift from Karl Deisseroth (Addgene plasmid # 131000 ; http://n2t.net/addgene:131000 ; RRID:Addgene_131000) For viral preps, please replace (Addgene plasmid # 131000) in the above sentence with: (Addgene viral prep # 131000-AAV8)
