[The description below was written by a language model from this plasmid's Addgene catalogue record and pLannotate feature annotations shown in this document.]
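Description:
pAAV-CaMKIIa-mScarlet is an adeno-associated virus transfer plasmid built on the pAAV-MCS backbone, about 6.1 kb in the sequenced record. It is maintained in bacteria through a high-copy ColE1/pUC-type origin and selected with ampicillin via the β-lactamase gene and its own promoter. An f1 phage origin is also present. The annotation additionally picks up short fragments of bom and rop, which are backbone remnants rather than functional elements. The recorded host is a recombination-deficient, stable-type cloning strain, a common choice for plasmids carrying repeat-rich ITRs.

The payload is a simple single-gene expression cassette flanked by AAV2 inverted terminal repeats, which are the cis elements needed for replication and packaging of the intervening DNA into AAV particles when rep, cap and helper functions are supplied in trans. The 3′ ITR is annotated in full, whereas the 5′ ITR is detected only as two short fragments, so the table does not by itself establish whether that repeat is intact. Between the ITRs, a roughly 1.3 kb mouse CaMKIIα promoter drives the synthetic, constitutively fluorescent red protein mScarlet, cloned between retained BamHI and EcoRI sites. This promoter is commonly used to bias expression toward excitatory neurons. Downstream, a WPRE enhances transcript stability and expression, and the human growth hormone polyadenylation signal terminates the message.

No tag, fusion partner or recombinase-dependent element is annotated, so expression depends only on promoter activity. The stated purpose is AAV-mediated expression of mScarlet under CaMKIIα control, which makes the construct suitable for red labelling of transduced neurons or as a fluorophore-only control. The record indicates it is also distributed as a ready-made AAV8 viral preparation.
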