Features (pLannotate 1.2.2; 15 found; start..end, strand, type, name):
     17..44      +  repeat_region  AAV2 ITR (fragment): inverted terminal repeat of adeno-associated virus serotype 2 inverted
     73..100     +  repeat_region  AAV2 ITR (fragment): inverted terminal repeat of adeno-associated virus serotype 2 inverted
    154..1442    +  promoter       CaMKII promoter: promoter for the mouse calcium/calmodulin-dependent kinase II α subunit
   1469..2164    +  CDS            mScarlet: mScarlet is a basic (constitutively fluorescent) red fluorescent protein published in 2016, derived from synthetic construct. It has moderate acid sensitivity.
   2166..2190    +  misc_feature   MCS (fragment): pBluescript multiple cloning site
   2190..2778    +  misc_feature   WPRE: woodchuck hepatitis virus posttranscriptional regulatory element
   2810..3286    +  polyA_signal   hGH poly(A) signal: human growth hormone polyadenylation signal
   3326..3466    +  repeat_region  AAV2 ITR: inverted terminal repeat of adeno-associated virus serotype 2 inverted
   3471..3522    -  misc_feature   bom (fragment): basis of mobility region from pBR322
   3541..3996    +  rep_origin     f1 ori (sequence partly withheld): f1 bacteriophage origin of replication; arrow indicates direction of (+) strand synthesis
   3997..4046    -  misc_feature   bom (fragment): basis of mobility region from pBR322
   4148..4183    -  CDS            rop (fragment): Rop protein, which maintains plasmids at low copy number; rop
   4278..4382    +  promoter       AmpR promoter: bla
   4383..5243    +  CDS            AmpR: β-lactamase; bla; confers resistance to ampicillin, carbenicillin, and related antibiotics
   5414..6002    +  rep_origin     ori: high-copy-number ColE1/pMB1/pBR322/pUC origin of replication
>Addgene plasmid #131000 | pAAV-CaMKIIa-mScarlet | addgene full sequence | sequence record 255917 | Addgene NGS Result
CATGTCCTGCAGGCAGCTGCGCGCTCGCTCGCTCACTGAGGCCGCCCGGGCGTCGGGCGACCTTTGGTCG
CCCGGCCTCAGTGAGCGAGCGAGCGCGCAGAGAGGGAGTGGCCAACTCCATCACTAGGGGTTCCTGCGGC
CGCACGCGTTTAACATTATGGCCTTAGGTCACTTCATCTCCATGGGGTTCTTCTTCTGATTTTCTAGAAA
ATGAGATGGGGGTGCAGAGAGCTTCCTCAGTGACCTGCCCAGGGTCACATCAGAAATGTCAGAGCTAGAA
CTTGAACTCAGATTACTAATCTTAAATTCCATGCCTTGGGGGCATGCAAGTACGATATACAGAAGGAGTG
AACTCATTAGGGCAGATGACCAATGAGTTTAGGAAAGAAGAGTCCAGGGCAGGGTACATCTACACCACCC
GCCCAGCCCTGGGTGAGTCCAGCCACGTTCACCTCATTATAGTTGCCTCTCTCCAGTCCTACCTTGACGG
GAAGCACAAGCAGAAACTGGGACAGGAGCCCCAGGAGACCAAATCTTCATGGTCCCTCTGGGAGGATGGG
TGGGGAGAGCTGTGGCAGAGGCCTCAGGAGGGGCCCTGCTGCTCAGTGGTGACAGATAGGGGTGAGAAAG
CAGACAGAGTCATTCCGTCAGCATTCTGGGTCTGTTTGGTACTTCTTCTCACGCTAAGGTGGCGGTGTGA
TATGCACAATGGCTAAAAAGCAGGGAGAGCTGGAAAGAAACAAGGACAGAGACAGAGGCCAAGTCAACCA
GACCAATTCCCAGAGGAAGCAAAGAAACCATTACAGAGACTACAAGGGGGAAGGGAAGGAGAGATGAATT
AGCTTCCCCTGTAAACCTTAGAACCCAGCTGTTGCCAGGGCAACGGGGCAATACCTGTCTCTTCAGAGGA
GATGAAGTTGCCAGGGTAACTACATCCTGTCTTTCTCAAGGACCATCCCAGAATGTGGCACCCACTAGCC
GTTACCATAGCAACTGCCTCTTTGCCCCACTTAATCCCATCCCGTCTGTTAAAAGGGCCCTATAGTTGGA
GGTGGGGGAGGTAGGAAGAGCGATGATCACTTGTGGACTAAGTTTGTTCGCATCCCCTTCTCCAACCCCC
TCAGTACATCACCCTGGGGGAACAGGGTCCACTTGCTCCTGGGCCCACACAGTCCTGCAGTATTGTGTAT
ATAAGGCCAGGGCAAAGAGGAGCAGGTTTTAAAGTGAAAGGCAGGCAGGTGTTGGGGAGGCAGTTACCGG
GGCAACGGGAACAGGGCGTTTCGGAGGTGGTTGCCATGGGGACCTGGATGCTGACGAAGGCTCGCGAGGC
TGTGAGCAGCCACAGTGCCCTGCTCAGAAGCCCCAAGCTCGTCAGTCAAGCCGGTTCTCCGTTTGCACTC
AGGAGCACGGGCAGGCGAGTGGCCCCTAGTTCTGGGGGCAGCTCTAGAGCGGTACCGGATCCGCCACCAT
GGTGAGCAAGGGCGAGGCAGTGATCAAGGAGTTCATGCGGTTCAAGGTGCACATGGAGGGCTCCATGAAC
GGCCACGAGTTCGAGATCGAGGGCGAGGGCGAGGGCCGCCCCTACGAGGGCACCCAGACCGCCAAGCTGA
AGGTGACCAAGGGTGGCCCCCTGCCCTTCTCCTGGGACATCCTGTCCCCTCAGTTCATGTACGGCTCCAG
GGCCTTCACCAAGCACCCCGCCGACATCCCCGACTACTATAAGCAGTCCTTCCCCGAGGGCTTCAAGTGG
GAGCGCGTGATGAACTTCGAGGACGGCGGCGCCGTGACCGTGACCCAGGACACCTCCCTGGAGGACGGCA
CCCTGATCTACAAGGTGAAGCTCCGCGGCACCAACTTCCCTCCTGACGGCCCCGTAATGCAGAAGAAGAC
AATGGGCTGGGAAGCGTCCACCGAGCGGTTGTACCCCGAGGACGGCGTGCTGAAGGGCGACATTAAGATG
GCCCTGCGCCTGAAGGACGGCGGGCGCTACCTGGCGGACTTCAAGACCACCTACAAGGCCAAGAAGCCCG
TGCAGATGCCCGGCGCCTACAACGTGGACCGCAAGTTGGACATCACCTCCCACAACGAGGACTACACCGT
GGTGGAACAGTACGAACGCTCCGAGGGCCGCCACTCCACCGGCGGCATGGACGAGCTGTACAAGTGAATT
CGATATCAAGCTTATCGATAATCAACCTCTGGATTACAAAATTTGTGAAAGATTGACTGGTATTCTTAAC
TATGTTGCTCCTTTTACGCTATGTGGATACGCTGCTTTAATGCCTTTGTATCATGCTATTGCTTCCCGTA
TGGCTTTCATTTTCTCCTCCTTGTATAAATCCTGGTTGCTGTCTCTTTATGAGGAGTTGTGGCCCGTTGT
CAGGCAACGTGGCGTGGTGTGCACTGTGTTTGCTGACGCAACCCCCACTGGTTGGGGAATTGCCACCACC
TGTCAGCTCCTTTCCGGAACTTTCGCTTTCCCCCTCCCTATTGCCACGGCGGAACTCATCGCCGCCTGCC
TTGCCCGCTGCTGGACAGGGGCTCGGCTGTTGGGCACTGACAATTCCGTGGTGTTGTCGGGGAAATCATC
GTCCTTTCCTTGGCTGCTCGCCTATGTTGCCACCTGGATTCTGCGCGGGACGTCCTTCTGCTACGTCCCT
TCGGCCCTCAATCCAGCGGACCTTCCTTCCCGCGGCCTGCTGCCGGCTCTGCGGCCTCTTCCGCGTCTTC
GCCTTCGCCCTCAGACGAGTCGGATCTCCCTTTGGGCCGCCTCCCCGCATCGATACCGAGCGCTGCTCGA
GAGATCTACGGGTGGCATCCCTGTGACCCCTCCCCAGTGCCTCTCCTGGCCCTGGAAGTTGCCACTCCAG
TGCCCACCAGCCTTGTCCTAATAAAATTAAGTTGCATCATTTTGTCTGACTAGGTGTCCTTCTATAATAT
TATGGGGTGGAGGGGGGTGGTATGGAGCAAGGGGCAAGTTGGGAAGACAACCTGTAGGGCCTGCGGGGTC
TATTGGGAACCAAGCTGGAGTGCAGTGGCACAATCTTGGCTCACTGCAATCTCCGCCTCCTGGGTTCAAG
CGATTCTCCTGCCTCAGCCTCCCGAGTTGTTGGGATTCCAGGCATGCATGACCAGGCTCAGCTAATTTTT
GTTTTTTTGGTAGAGACGGGGTTTCACCATATTGGCCAGGCTGGTCTCCAACTCCTAATCTCAGGTGATC
TACCCACCTTGGCCTCCCAAATTGCTGGGATTACAGGCGTGAACCACTGCTCCCTTCCCTGTCCTTCTGA
TTTTGTAGGTAACCACGTGCGGACCGAGCGGCCGCAGGAACCCCTAGTGATGGAGTTGGCCACTCCCTCT
CTGCGCGCTCGCTCGCTCACTGAGGCCGGGCGACCAAAGGTCGCCCGACGCCCGGGCTTTGCCCGGGCGG
CCTCAGTGAGCGAGCGAGCGCGCAGCTGCCTGCAGGGGCGCCTGATGCGGTATTTTCTCCTTACGCATCT
GTGCGGTATTTCACACCGCATA
[95 nt withheld, positions 3523-3617]
T
[46 nt withheld, positions 3619-3664]
C
[141 nt withheld, positions 3666-3806]
CCTTTGACGTTGGAGTCCACGTTCTTT
[37 nt withheld, positions 3834-3870]
ACTCTATCTCGGGCTATTCTTTTGATTTATAAGGGATTTTGCCGATTTCGGTCTATTGGTTAAAAAATGA
GCTGATTTAACAAAAATTTAACGCGAATTTTAACAAAATATTAACGTTTACAATTTTATGGTGCACTCTC
AGTACAATCTGCTCTGATGCCGCATAGTTAAGCCAGCCCCGACACCCGCCAACACCCGCTGACGCGCCCT
GACGGGCTTGTCTGCTCCCGGCATCCGCTTACAGACAAGCTGTGACCGTCTCCGGGAGCTGCATGTGTCA
GAGGTTTTCACCGTCATCACCGAAACGCGCGAGACGAAAGGGCCTCGTGATACGCCTATTTTTATAGGTT
AATGTCATGATAATAATGGTTTCTTAGACGTCAGGTGGCACTTTTCGGGGAAATGTGCGCGGAACCCCTA
TTTGTTTATTTTTCTAAATACATTCAAATATGTATCCGCTCATGAGACAATAACCCTGATAAATGCTTCA
ATAATATTGAAAAAGGAAGAGTATGAGTATTCAACATTTCCGTGTCGCCCTTATTCCCTTTTTTGCGGCA
TTTTGCCTTCCTGTTTTTGCTCACCCAGAAACGCTGGTGAAAGTAAAAGATGCTGAAGATCAGTTGGGTG
CACGAGTGGGTTACATCGAACTGGATCTCAACAGCGGTAAGATCCTTGAGAGTTTTCGCCCCGAAGAACG
TTTTCCAATGATGAGCACTTTTAAAGTTCTGCTATGTGGCGCGGTATTATCCCGTATTGACGCCGGGCAA
GAGCAACTCGGTCGCCGCATACACTATTCTCAGAATGACTTGGTTGAGTACTCACCAGTCACAGAAAAGC
ATCTTACGGATGGCATGACAGTAAGAGAATTATGCAGTGCTGCCATAACCATGAGTGATAACACTGCGGC
CAACTTACTTCTGACAACGATCGGAGGACCGAAGGAGCTAACCGCTTTTTTGCACAACATGGGGGATCAT
GTAACTCGCCTTGATCGTTGGGAACCGGAGCTGAATGAAGCCATACCAAACGACGAGCGTGACACCACGA
TGCCTGTAGCAATGGCAACAACGTTGCGCAAACTATTAACTGGCGAACTACTTACTCTAGCTTCCCGGCA
ACAATTAATAGACTGGATGGAGGCGGATAAAGTTGCAGGACCACTTCTGCGCTCGGCCCTTCCGGCTGGC
TGGTTTATTGCTGATAAATCTGGAGCCGGTGAGCGTGGGTCTCGCGGTATCATTGCAGCACTGGGGCCAG
ATGGTAAGCCCTCCCGTATCGTAGTTATCTACACGACGGGGAGTCAGGCAACTATGGATGAACGAAATAG
ACAGATCGCTGAGATAGGTGCCTCACTGATTAAGCATTGGTAACTGTCAGACCAAGTTTACTCATATATA
CTTTAGATTGATTTAAAACTTCATTTTTAATTTAAAAGGATCTAGGTGAAGATCCTTTTTGATAATCTCA
TGACCAAAATCCCTTAACGTGAGTTTTCGTTCCACTGAGCGTCAGACCCCGTAGAAAAGATCAAAGGATC
TTCTTGAGATCCTTTTTTTCTGCGCGTAATCTGCTGCTTGCAAACAAAAAAACCACCGCTACCAGCGGTG
GTTTGTTTGCCGGATCAAGAGCTACCAACTCTTTTTCCGAAGGTAACTGGCTTCAGCAGAGCGCAGATAC
CAAATACTGTTCTTCTAGTGTAGCCGTAGTTAGGCCACCACTTCAAGAACTCTGTAGCACCGCCTACATA
CCTCGCTCTGCTAATCCTGTTACCAGTGGCTGCTGCCAGTGGCGATAAGTCGTGTCTTACCGGGTTGGAC
TCAAGACGATAGTTACCGGATAAGGCGCAGCGGTCGGGCTGAACGGGGGGTTCGTGCACACAGCCCAGCT
TGGAGCGAACGACCTACACCGAACTGAGATACCTACAGCGTGAGCTATGAGAAAGCGCCACGCTTCCCGA
AGGGAGAAAGGCGGACAGGTATCCGGTAAGCGGCAGGGTCGGAACAGGAGAGCGCACGAGGGAGCTTCCA
GGGGGAAACGCCTGGTATCTTTATAGTCCTGTCGGGTTTCGCCACCTCTGACTTGAGCGTCGATTTTTGT
GATGCTCGTCAGGGGGGCGGAGCCTATGGAAAAACGCCAGCAACGCGGCCTTTTTACGGTTCCTGGCCTT
TTGCTGGCCTTTTGCTCA
